Addgene plasmid #15627: GFP->M71-IRES-tauLacZ LNL TV
Depositing lab: Peter Mombaerts. Depositing organization: Rockefeller University. Publication: Axon guidance of mouse olfactory sensory neurons by odorant receptors and the beta2 adrenergic receptor. Feinstein P, Bozza T, Rodriguez I, Vassalli A, Mombaerts P. Cell. 2004 Jun 11. 117(6):833-46. 10.1016/j.cell.2004.05.013 PubMed 15186782.
Backbone
  Vector backbone: pBS
  Backbone size w/o insert (bp): 3000
  Vector type: high copy number
Growth in bacteria
  Bacterial resistance: Ampicillin, 100 μg/mL
  Growth temperature: 37°C
  Growth strain: DH5alpha
  Copy number: High Copy
Gene/Insert
  Gene/Insert name: GFP->M71-IRES-tauLacZ LNL TV
  Species: M. musculus (mouse)
  Insert size (bp): 16000
  Cloning method: Restriction Enzyme
  Sequencing primers: 5′ m13; 3′ reverse
Terms and licenses: Academic/Nonprofit Terms; Industry Terms: Not Available to Industry
How to cite: GFP->M71-IRES-tauLacZ LNL TV was a gift from Peter Mombaerts (Addgene plasmid # 15627 ; http://n2t.net/addgene:15627 ; RRID:Addgene_15627)
