[The description below was written by a language model from this plasmid's Addgene catalogue record and the feature table of its GenBank file.]
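Description:
GFP->M71-IRES-tauLacZ LNL TV is a mouse gene-targeting vector ("TV") built in the high-copy pBS (pBluescript-type) cloning backbone of about 3 kb. It is propagated in E. coli under ampicillin selection. The backbone carries an insert of roughly 16 kb of mouse-derived and engineered sequence, introduced by restriction cloning and flanked by the standard M13 and reverse sequencing primer sites.

The record gives no itemised description of the insert, so its design can only be read from the construct name and the associated study on axon guidance of olfactory sensory neurons by odorant receptors. By the naming convention, "GFP->M71" suggests that a GFP coding sequence takes the place of the M71 odorant receptor coding region at the M71 locus. An IRES follows, allowing cap-independent translation of a second cistron, tauLacZ. TauLacZ is a fusion of the microtubule-associated protein tau to beta-galactosidase that carries the reporter into axons so that their projections can be stained. "LNL" most plausibly denotes a loxP-neo-loxP cassette, that is, a neomycin-resistance marker for selecting targeted embryonic stem cells that Cre recombinase can later excise. The record does not explicitly state this reading, the homology arms or the promoter driving the selection marker. Expression of the targeted allele would presumably depend on the endogenous locus.

The sequence record held for this plasmid covers only a 665 bp fragment of a construct of about 19 kb. Its sole annotation is a vertebrate Kozak consensus for strong translation initiation, so it neither confirms nor maps the elements inferred above.
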