LOCUS       Exported 665 bp ds-DNA linear SYN 08-JUN-2021
DEFINITION  synthetic linear DNA
ACCESSION   .
VERSION     .
KEYWORDS    GFP->M71-IRES-tauLacZ LNL TV
SOURCE      synthetic DNA construct
  ORGANISM  synthetic DNA construct
REFERENCE   1 (bases 1 to 665)
  AUTHORS   Feinstein P, Bozza T, Rodriguez I, Vassalli A, Mombaerts P
  TITLE     Axon guidance of mouse olfactory sensory neurons by odorant
            receptors and the beta2 adrenergic receptor.
  JOURNAL   Cell. 2004 Jun 11. 117(6):833-46.
  PUBMED    15186782
REFERENCE   2 (bases 1 to 665)
  AUTHORS   .
  TITLE     Direct Submission
  JOURNAL   Exported Jun 8, 2021 from SnapGene Server 1.1.58
            http://www.snapgene.com
FEATURES             Location/Qualifiers
     source          1..665
                     /organism="synthetic DNA construct"
                     /mol_type="other DNA"
     regulatory      20..29
                     /regulatory_class="other"
                     /note="vertebrate consensus sequence for strong initiation
                     of translation (Kozak, 1987)"
ORIGIN
        1 agctcctcgc ccttgctcac catggtggcg accggtggat cgttaattaa acatgtgtct
       61 gggtgggaag cctgtgtggt gggagagaag gagtttgtga atggctgttc ttgccctgct
      121 tggagagctg gttttctgca tttgacactt gctgagctat tctggctgtg gcacacatat
      181 cttctctata ctgttgcttc ttgctgacag aaggaccagc ccttagggtt tcagaggcct
      241 taaagcttag taaagggcca agttctgtat ttcttactgc tgtcctgtca tatttgatga
      301 gtagttgctt attgtgggat cagcaagcac tttgttgtta attttagcta ttatttttag
      361 atcctaaacc attgcaccat ttatcactat gtcaaatcat acatattata tatacatata
      421 tagtatattt tcctaagaag catgtgttgt tattagtaga tgtgatacat attaaattaa
      481 attctcatat ctgaggtatt attctctatt tctttctatt tttctttttc tttttttgaa
      541 agttaagtct ttctatgtag cattggtttt ccttgaactt accccttctt cttcttcctg
      601 ctggctggga ttgcagacat gtgctgcccc tgtacagtat gggatacatt tcttaaggca
      661 tagca
//
