>Addgene plasmid #15627 | GFP->M71-IRES-tauLacZ LNL TV | addgene partial sequence | sequence record 22071 | 15627 with 1001A (AAGGCCTCTGAAACCCTAAG)
CACAGTATAGAGAAGATATGTGTGCCACAGCCAGAATAGCTCAGCAAGTGTCAAATGCAGAAAACCAGCT
CTCCAAGCAGGGCAAGAACAGCCATTCACAAACTCCTTCTCTCCCACCACACAGGCTTCCCACCCAGACA
CATGTTTAATTAACGATCCACCGGTCGCCACCATGGTGAGCAAGGGCGAGGAGCTGTTCACCGGGGTGGT
GCCCATCCTGGTCGAGCTGGACGGCGACGTAAACGGCCACAAGTTCAGCGTGTCCGGCGAGGGCGAGGGC
GATGCCACCTACGGCAAGCTGACCCTGAAGTTCATCTGCACCACCGGCAAGCTGCCCGTGCCCTGGCCCA
CCCTCGTGACCACCCTGACCTACGGCGTGCAGTGCTTCAGCCGCTACCCCGACCACATGAAGCAGCACGA
CTTCTTCAAGTCCGCCATGCCCGAAGGCTACGTCCAGGAGCGCACCATCTTCTTCAAGGACGACGGCAAC
TACAAGACCCGCGCCGAGGTGAAGTTCGAGGGCGACACCCTGGTGAACCGCATCGAGCTGAAGGGCATCG
ACTTCAAGGAGGACGGCAACATCCTGGGG
